Addgene plasmid #25626: JC Mad-1
Depositing lab: Peter Howley. Depositing organization: Harvard Medical School. Publication: Cloned human polyomavirus JC DNA can transform human amnion cells. Howley PM, Rentier-Delrue F, Heilman CA, Law MF, Chowdhury K, Israel MA, Takemoto KK. J Virol. 1980 Dec . 36(3):878-82. PubMed 6257931.
Backbone
  Vector backbone: pBR322
  Backbone size w/o insert (bp): 4300
  Vector type: Bacterial Expression
Growth in bacteria
  Bacterial resistance: Ampicillin, 100 μg/mL
  Growth temperature: 37°C
  Growth strain: DH5alpha
  Copy number: Unknown
Gene/Insert
  Gene/Insert name: JC Virus Mad-1
  Species: Human polyomavirus
  Insert size (bp): 5000
  Cloning method: Restriction Enzyme; 5′ cloning site Bam HI (unknown if destroyed); 3′ cloning site Bam HI (unknown if destroyed)
  Sequencing primers: 5′ unknown
Terms and licenses: Academic/Nonprofit Terms; Industry Terms: Not Available to Industry
How to cite: JC Mad-1 was a gift from Peter Howley (Addgene plasmid # 25626 ; http://n2t.net/addgene:25626 ; RRID:Addgene_25626)
