[The description below was written by a language model from this plasmid's Addgene catalogue record.]
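Description:
JC Mad-1 is a pBR322-based bacterial plasmid carrying cloned DNA of the human polyomavirus JC virus, Mad-1 strain. The backbone is listed at about 4.3 kb and the viral insert at about 5 kb, a size consistent with a complete or near-complete polyomavirus genome, although the record does not explicitly say that the whole genome is present. The viral DNA was inserted by restriction cloning at a BamHI site on both ends; whether those sites remain intact is recorded as unknown. The plasmid is propagated in E. coli under ampicillin selection. In pBR322 the BamHI site lies within the tetracycline resistance gene, so insertion there would normally disrupt that marker and leave ampicillin resistance as the usable one, which fits the record. Replication in bacteria would rely on the standard pBR322 (pMB1-type) origin; the copy number is listed as unknown.

Although catalogued as a "bacterial expression" vector, the plasmid is better understood as a cloning vehicle for maintaining and amplifying viral DNA, since no bacterial promoter driving the insert is described. No feature table is provided, so the orientation of the insert and the positions of the viral regulatory region and the early (T antigen) and late (capsid) coding regions typical of polyomaviruses cannot be confirmed here. The associated publication title indicates that the cloned JC virus DNA was used to show transformation of human amnion cells, so the construct serves as a source of the Mad-1 reference strain for studies of JC virus biology, oncogenic potential, and gene function, or as template for subcloning.
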