>Addgene plasmid #25626 | JC Mad-1 | addgene partial sequence | sequence record 31090 | 25626 with Amp-R
AACGTTCTTCGGGGCGAAAACTCTCAAGGATCTTACCGCTGTTGAGATCCAGTTCGATGTAACCCACTCG
TGCACCCAACTGATCTTCAGCATCTTTTACTTTCACCAGCGTTTCTGGGTGAGCAAAAACAGGAAGGCAA
AATGCCGCAAAAAAGGGAATAAGGGCGACACGGAAATGTTGAATACTCATACTCTTCCTTTTTCAATATT
ATTGAAGCATTTATCAGGGTTATTGTCTCATGAGCGGATACATATTTGAATGTATTTAGAAAAATAAACA
AATAGGGGTTCCGCGCACATTTCCCCGAAAAGTGCCACCTGACGTCTAAGAAACCATTATTATCATGACA
TTAACCTATAAAAATAGGCGTATCACGAGGCCCTTTCGTCTTCAAGAATTCTCATGTTTGACAGCTTATC
ATCGATAAGCTTTAATGCGGTAGTTTATCACAGTTAAATTGCTAACGCAGTCAGGCACCGTGTATGAAAT
CTAACAATGCGCTCATCGTCATCCTCGGCACCGTCACCCTGGATGCTGTAGGCATAGGCTTGGTTATGCC
GGTACTGCCGGGCCTCTTGCGGGATATCGTCCATTCCGACAGCATCGCCAGTCACTATGGCGTGCTGCTA
GCGCTATATGCGTTGATGCAATTTCTATGCGCACCCGTTCTCGGAGCACTGTCCGACCGCTTTGGCCGCC
GCCCAGTCCTGCTCGCTTCGCTACTTGGAGCCACTATCGACTACGCGATCATGGCGACCACACCCGTCCT
GTGGATCCTGTGTTTTCATCATCACTGGCAAACATTTCTTCATGGCAAAACAGGTCTTCATCCCACTTCT
CATTAAATGTATTCCACC
