>Addgene plasmid #25626 | JC Mad-1 | addgene partial sequence | sequence record 36981 | pBRrevBam 5'-GGTGATGTCGGCGATATAGG-3'
GGCGCGGTGAGCCGGCCCGATGCGTCCGGCGTAGAGGATCCCAACACTCTACCCCACCTAAAAAGAAAAA
AAAGGTAGAAGACCCTAAAGACTTTCCTGTAGATCTGCATGCATTCCTCAGTCAAGCTGTGTTTAGTAAT
AGAACTGTTGCTTCTTTTGCTGTGTATACCACTAAAGAAAAAGCTCAAATTTTATATAAGAAACTTATGG
AAAAATATTCTGTAACTTTTATAAGTAGACATGGTTTTGGGGGTCATAATATTTTGTTTTTCTTAACACC
ACATAGACATAGAGTGTCAGCAATTAATAACTACTGTCAAAAACTATGTACCTTTAGTTTTTTAATTTGT
AAAGGTGTGAATAAGGAATACTTGTTTTATAGTGCCCTGTGTAGACAGCCATATGCAGTAGTGGAAGAAA
GTATTCAGGGGGGCCTTAAGGAGCATGACTTTAACCCAGAAGAACCAGAAGAAACTAAGCAGGTTTCATG
GAAATTAGTTACACAGTATGCCTTGGAAACCAAGTGTGAGGATGTTTTTTTGCTTATGGGCATGTACTTA
GACTTTCAGGAAAACCCACAGCAATGCAAAAAATGTGAAAAAAAGGATCAGCCAAATCACTTTAACCATC
ATGAAAAACACTATTATAATGCCCAAATTTTTGCAGATAGCAAAAATCAAAAAAGCATTTGCCAGCAGGC
TGTTGATACTGTAGCAGCCAAACAAAGGGTTGACAGCATCCACATGACCAGAGAAGAAATGTTAGTTGAA
AGGTTTAATTTCTTGCTTGATAAAATGGACTTAATTTTTGGGGCACATGGCAATGCTGTTTTAGAGCAAT
ATATGGCTGGGGTGGCCTGGATCCATTGCTTGCTG
